>Addgene plasmid #114965 | AT5G59670 O6_pECIA2 | addgene full sequence | sequence record 296652 | Addgene NGS Result
GTAAAACGACGGCCAGTGAATTAATTCGTTGCAGGACAGGATGTGGTGCCCGATGTGACTAGCTCTTTGC
TGCAGGCCGTCCTATCCTCTGGTTCCGATAAGAGACCCAGAACTCCGGCCCCCCACCGCCCACCGCCACC
CCCATACATATGTGGTACGCAAGTAAGAGTGCCTGCGCATGCCCCATGTGCCCCACCAAGAGCTTTGCAT
CCCATACAAGTCCCCAAAGTGGAGAACCGAACCAATTCTTCGCGGGCAGAACAAAAGCTTCTGCACACGT
CTCCACTCGAATTTGGAGCCGGCCGGCGTGTGCAAAAGAGGTGAATCGAACGAAAGACCCGTGTGTAAAG
CCGCGTTTCCAAAATGTATAAAACCGAGAGCATCTGGCCAATGTGCATCAGTTGTGGTCAGCAGCAAAAT
CAAGTGAATCATCTCAGTGCAACTAAAGGGGGGATCCGATCTCAATATGAAGTTATGCATATTACTGGCC
GTCGTGGCCTTTGTTGGCCTCTCGCTCGGGAGTTTGGATTGCGGGCTACCCGCAAATGAGACGTCTCCTT
ATACAGAGACTCAAACTGGTCTGTTGTTCTCTTCGGACGCAACATTCATCCAGAGCGGAAAAACTGGTAG
AGTCCAAGCAAATCAAGAGAGTAAATTCTTGAAGCCATACAGAACGCTGAGATATTTCCCAGAGGGAGTA
CGGAATTGCTACAATCTGAGTGTGTTCAAGGAGCGTAAATATTTGATCGCTGCTAGTTTTTTATATGGAA
ATTACGATGGTCATAACATAGCCCCTGTGTTTGATCTTTATCTTGGACCAAATTTATGGGCGAAAATAGA
TTTACAAGATGTGAATGGTACAGGGGAAGAGATCTTACACATCCCAACATCGAACTCGTTGCAGATATGT
CTTGTTCAGACTGGGGAAACTACACCGCTGATATCCTCTTTGGAATTACGGCCAATGAGAACTGGAAGCT
ATACCACTGTGTCTGGTTCCCTGAAAACATACAGGCGTTTATATTTTAAAAAGTCTGGATCTAGGCTACG
GTACAGTAAAGATGTTTATGATCGCTCATGGTTTCCGCGCTTCATGGACGAATGGACCCAGATTTCCACT
GCTCTCGGGGTGATTAATACCAACATCTACCAACCACCGGAAGATGCGCTGAAAAATGCTGCCACGCCTA
CTGATGCTAGTGCGCCACTGACATTTAAATGGAATTCAGAAAAATTGGATGTCCAATATTACTTTTACGC
ACACTATGCTGAGATCCAAGACTTGCAGGCAAATGATACCAGAGAATTCAACATCTTATTGAATGGACAA
AATTTATCTGTGACTGGCCCTGAAGTCCCAGATAAGCTAAGTATAAAGACCTTCCAAAGCTCGTCACCGA
TAAGTTGCAATGGATGGGCATGTAATTTTCAGCTGATAAGAACCAAAAGATCAACTCTTCCACCTCTACT
TAATGCTTTGGAAGTCTACACAGTTATTCAGTTTCCACGGTCCGAAACAGATGAAAGCGACGTGGTTGCT
ATGAAAAACATCTCAGCCAGCTATGGATTGAGTAGAATCAACTGGCAAGGCGATCCATGCTTCCCTCAGC
AGCTTAGGTGGGACGCTTTAGACTGCACCAACAGAAATATCTCCCAACCACCAAGAATCACTTCTTTAAA
CTTGTCTTCAAGTCGTTTAAATGGAACCATAGCAGCTGCCATTCAAAGTATTACACAACTTGAAACACTG
GACTTGTCGTATAATAACTTAACTGGAGAGGTGCCAGAGTTTCTTGGCAAAATGAAATCGTTGTCGGTCA
TAAACTTAAGCGGGAACAATCTTAATGGTTCAATTCCGCAAGCTCTTCGAAAGAAAAGACTAAAACTATA
CCTTGAAGGAAACCCAAGGCTTATAAAACCACCTAAGAAGCTGGAGGTGCTGTTCCAGGGACCAGGGAGC
GACAAAACTCACACATGCCCACCGTGCCCAGCACCTGAACTCCTGGGGGGACCGTCAGTCTTCCTCTTCC
CCCCAAAACCCAAGGACACCCTCATGATCTCCCGGACCCCTGAGGTCACATGCGTGGTGGTGGACGTGAG
CCACGAAGACCCTGAGGTCAAGTTCAACTGGTACGTGGACGGCGTGGAGGTGCATAATGCCAAGACAAAG
CCGCGGGAGGAGCAGTACAACAGCACGTACCGTGTGGTCAGCGTCCTCACCGTCCTGCACCAGGACTGGC
TGAATGGCAAGGAGTACAAGTGCAAGGTCTCCAACAAAGCCCTCCCAGCCCCCATCGAGAAAACCATCTC
CAAAGCCAAAGGGCAGCCCCGAGAACCACAGGTGTACACCCTGCCCCCATCCCGGGAGGAGATGACCAAG
AACCAGGTCAGCCTGACCTGCCTGGTCAAAGGCTTCTATCCCAGCGACATCGCCGTGGAGTGGGAGAGCA
ATGGGCAGCCGGAGAACAACTACAAGACCACGCCTCCCGTGCTGGACTCCGACGGCTCCTTCTTCCTCTA
CAGCAAGCTCACCGTGGACAAGAGCAGGTGGCAGCAGGGGAACGTCTTCTCATGCTCCGTGATGCATGAG
GGTCTGCACAACCACTACACGCAGAAGAGCCTCTCCCTGTCTCCGGGTAAATCTAGAGGGCCCTTCGAAG
GTAAGCCTATCCCTAACCCTCTCCTCGGTCTCGATTCTACGCGTACCGGTCATCATCACCATCACCATTG
AGTTTAAACCCGCTGATCAGCCTCGACTGTGCCTTCTAAGGCCTGAGCTCGCTGATCAGCCTCGATCGAG
GATCCAGACATGATAAGATACATTGATGAGTTTGGACAAACCACAACTAGAATGCAGTGAAAAAAATGCT
TTATTTGTGAAATTTGTGATGCTATTGCTTTATTTGTAACCATTATAAGCTGCAATAAACAAGTTAACAA
CAACAATTGCATTCATTTTATGTTTCAGGTTCAGGGGGAGGTGTGGGAGGTTTTTTAAAGCAAGTAAAAC
CTCTACAAATGTGGTATGGCTGATTATGATCAGTCGACCTGCAGGCATGCAAGCTTGGCGTAATCATGGT
CATAGCTGTTTCCTGTGTGAAATTGTTATCCGCTCACAATTCCACACAACATACGAGCCGGAAGCATAAA
GTGTAAAGCCTGGGGTGCCTAATGAGTGAGCTAACTCACATTAATTGCGTTGCGCTCACTGCCCGCTTTC
CAGTCGGGAAACCTGTCGTGCCAGCTGCATTAATGAATCGGCCAACGCGCGGGGAGAGGCGGTTTGCGTA
TTGGGCGCTCTTCCGCTTCCTCGCTCACTGACTCGCTGCGCTCGGTCGTTCGGCTGCGGCGAGCGGTATC
AGCTCACTCAAAGGCGGTAATACGGTTATCCACAGAATCAGGGGATAACGCAGGAAAGAACATGTGAGCA
AAAGGCCAGCAAAAGGCCAGGAACCGTAAAAAGGCCGCGTTGCTGGCGTTTTTCCATAGGCTCCGCCCCC
CTGACGAGCATCACAAAAATCGACGCTCAAGTCAGAGGTGGCGAAACCCGACAGGACTATAAAGATACCA
GGCGTTTCCCCCTGGAAGCTCCCTCGTGCGCTCTCCTGTTCCGACCCTGCCGCTTACCGGATACCTGTCC
GCCTTTCTCCCTTCGGGAAGCGTGGCGCTTTCTCATAGCTCACGCTGTAGGTATCTCAGTTCGGTGTAGG
TCGTTCGCTCCAAGCTGGGCTGTGTGCACGAACCCCCCGTTCAGCCCGACCGCTGCGCCTTATCCGGTAA
CTATCGTCTTGAGTCCAACCCGGTAAGACACGACTTATCGCCACTGGCAGCAGCCACTGGTAACAGGATT
AGCAGAGCGAGGTATGTAGGCGGTGCTACAGAGTTCTTGAAGTGGTGGCCTAACTACGGCTACACTAGAA
GAACAGTATTTGGTATCTGCGCTCTGCTGAAGCCAGTTACCTTCGGAAAAAGAGTTGGTAGCTCTTGATC
CGGCAAACAAACCACCGCTGGTAGCGGTGGTTTTTTTGTTTGCAAGCAGCAGATTACGCGCAGAAAAAAA
GGATCTCAAGAAGATCCTTTGATCTTTTCTACGGGGTCTGACGCTCAGTGGAACGAAAACTCACGTTAAG
GGATTTTGGTCATGAGATTATCAAAAAGGATCTTCACCTAGATCCTTTTAAATTAAAAATGAAGTTTTAA
ATCAATCTAAAGTATATATGAGTAAACTTGGTCTGACAGTTACCAATGCTTAATCAGTGAGGCACCTATC
TCAGCGATCTGTCTATTTCGTTCATCCATAGTTGCCTGACTCCCCGTCGTGTAGATAACTACGATACGGG
AGGGCTTACCATCTGGCCCCAGTGCTGCAATGATACCGCGAGACCCACGCTCACCGGCTCCAGATTTATC
AGCAATAAACCAGCCAGCCGGAAGGGCCGAGCGCAGAAGTGGTCCTGCAACTTTATCCGCCTCCATCCAG
TCTATTAATTGTTGCCGGGAAGCTAGAGTAAGTAGTTCGCCAGTTAATAGTTTGCGCAACGTTGTTGCCA
TTGCTACAGGCATCGTGGTGTCACGCTCGTCGTTTGGTATGGCTTCATTCAGCTCCGGTTCCCAACGATC
AAGGCGAGTTACATGATCCCCCATGTTGTGCAAAAAAGCGGTTAGCTCCTTCGGTCCTCCGATCGTTGTC
AGAAGTAAGTTGGCCGCAGTGTTATCACTCATGGTTATGGCAGCACTGCATAATTCTCTTACTGTCATGC
CATCCGTAAGATGCTTTTCTGTGACTGGTGAGTACTCAACCAAGTCATTCTGAGAATAGTGTATGCGGCG
ACCGAGTTGCTCTTGCCCGGCGTCAATACGGGATAATACCGCGCCACATAGCAGAACTTTAAAAGTGCTC
ATCATTGGAAAACGTTCTTCGGGGCGAAAACTCTCAAGGATCTTACCGCTGTTGAGATCCAGTTCGATGT
AACCCACTCGTGCACCCAACTGATCTTCAGCATCTTTTACTTTCACCAGCGTTTCTGGGTGAGCAAAAAC
AGGAAGGCAAAATGCCGCAAAAAAGGGAATAAGGGCGACACGGAAATGTTGAATACTCATACTCTTCCTT
TTTCAATATTATTGAAGCATTTATCAGGGTTATTGTCTCATGAGCGGATACATATTTGAATGTATTTAGA
AAAATAAACAAATAGGGGTTCCGCGCACATTTCCCCGAAAAGTGCCACCTGACGTCTAAGAAACCATTAT
TATCATGACATTAACCTATAAAAATAGGCGTATCACGAGGCCCTTTCGTCTCGCGCGTTTCGGTGATGAC
GGTGAAAACCTCTGACACATGCAGCTCCCGGAGACGGTCACAGCTTGTCTGTAAGCGGATGCCGGGAGCA
GACAAGCCCGTCAGGGCGCGTCAGCGGGTGTTGGCGGGTGTCGGGGCTGGCTTAACTATGCGGCATCAGA
GCAGATTGTACTGAGAGTGCACCATATGCGGTGTGAAATACCGCACAGATGCGTAAGGAGAAAATACCGC
ATCAGGCGCCATTCGCCATTCAGGCTGCGCAACTGTTGGGAAGGGCGATCGGTGCGGGCCTCTTCGCTAT
TACGCCAGCTGGCGAAAGGGGGATGTGCTGCAAGGCGATTAAGTTGGGTAACGCCAGGGTTTTCCCAGTC
ACGACGTT
Features (pLannotate 1.2.2; 18 found; start..end, strand, type, name):
     23..449     +  promoter       MT promoter: Drosophila metallothionein promoter
    467..520     +  sig_peptide    BiP signal sequence: Drosophila BiP signal sequence
    521..1930    +  CDS            RLK0_ARATH (fragment): Experimental evidence at protein level: Swiss-Prot protein existence level 1. Probable receptor with a dual specificity kinase activity acting on both serine/threonine- and tyrosine-containing substrates. From Arabidopsis thaliana (Mouse-ear cress).
   1904..2641    +  CDS            IGHG1 (fragment): IGHG1_HUMAN - Experimental evidence at protein level: Swiss-Prot protein existence level 1. Constant region of immunoglobulin heavy chains. Immunoglobulins, also known as antibodies, are membrane-bound or secreted glycoproteins produced by B lymphocytes. In the recognition phase of humoral immunity, the membrane-bound immunoglobulins serve as receptors which, upon binding of a specific antigen, trigger the clonal expansion and differentiation of B lymphocytes into immunoglobulins- secreting plasma cells. Secreted immunoglobulins mediate the effector phase of humoral immunity, which results in
   2660..2701    +  CDS            V5 tag: epitope tag from simian virus 5
   2801..2935    -  polyA_signal   SV40 poly(A) signal: SV40 polyadenylation signal
   2958..3042    -  CDS            large T antigen (fragment): large T antigen from SV40 (simian virus 40)
   3042..3066    +  misc_feature   MCS (fragment): pUC18/19 multiple cloning site
   3103..3119    -  protein_bind   lac operator: The lac repressor binds to the lac operator to inhibit transcription in E. coli. This inhibition can be relieved by adding lactose or isopropyl-β-D-thiogalactopyranoside (IPTG). lac repressor encoded by lacI
   3127..3157    -  promoter       lac promoter: promoter for the E. coli lac operon
   3172..3193    -  protein_bind   CAP binding site: CAP binding activates transcription in the presence of cAMP. E. coli catabolite activator protein
   3206..3298    -  CDS            lacI (fragment): lac repressor; lacI; The lac repressor binds to the lac operator to inhibit transcription in E. coli. This inhibition can be relieved by adding lactose or isopropyl-β-D-thiogalactopyranoside (IPTG).
   3481..4069    -  rep_origin     ori: high-copy-number ColE1/pMB1/pBR322/pUC origin of replication
   4240..5100    -  CDS            AmpR: β-lactamase; bla; confers resistance to ampicillin, carbenicillin, and related antibiotics
   5101..5205    -  promoter       AmpR promoter: bla
   5300..5335    +  CDS            rop (fragment): Rop protein, which maintains plasmids at low copy number; rop
   5437..5536    +  misc_feature   bom (fragment): basis of mobility region from pBR322
   5542..21      -  CDS            lacZα (fragment) (across the origin): LacZα fragment of β-galactosidase; lacZ fragment
