[The description below was written by a language model from this plasmid's Addgene catalogue record and pLannotate feature annotations shown in this document.]
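Description:
AT5G59670 O6_pECIA2 is an insect-cell expression plasmid built on the pECIA2 backbone, designed for secreted production of a plant receptor ectodomain in Drosophila cell culture. It is maintained in E. coli as a high-copy plasmid through a ColE1/pUC-type origin and selected with ampicillin via the β-lactamase gene. The remaining bacterial elements in the feature table (fragments of lacZα, lacI, rop and bom, plus the lac promoter/operator) appear to be pUC/pBR322-derived backbone remnants rather than functional parts of the payload.

The expression cassette is driven by the Drosophila metallothionein promoter, which is induced by copper (CuSO4). Downstream, the Drosophila BiP signal sequence directs the product into the secretory pathway. It is fused in frame to the extracellular domain of the Arabidopsis thaliana leucine-rich repeat receptor kinase encoded by AT5G59670, inserted by ligation-independent cloning. The ectodomain is followed at its C terminus by a human IgG1 Fc region, a V5 epitope and a hexahistidine tag. The His tag is stated in the catalogue record but was not called as a separate feature in the annotation. An SV40 polyadenylation signal lies downstream of the cassette, although it is annotated on the opposite strand. The Fc portion would be expected to dimerise the protein and allow its capture, while V5 and His provide handles for detection and purification.

The construct is the "bait" member of a matched pair and is meant to be used with the corresponding prey vector, AT5G59670 O6_pECIA14. Together they belong to a collection used to test pairwise extracellular interactions among Arabidopsis LRR receptor kinase ectodomains.
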