Addgene plasmid #114965: AT5G59670 O6_pECIA2
Purpose: Bait vector AT5G59670 O6_pECIA2 should be used with prey vector AT5G59670 O6_pECIA14.
Depositing lab: Youssef Belkhadir. Depositing organization: Gregor Mendel Institute of Molecular Plant Biology. Publication: An extracellular network of Arabidopsis leucine-rich repeat receptor kinases. Smakowska-Luzan E, Mott GA, Parys K, Stegmann M, Howton TC, Layeghifard M, Neuhold J, Lehner A, Kong J, Grunwald K, Weinberger N, Satbhai SB, Mayer D, Busch W, Madalinski M, Stolt-Bergner P, Provart NJ, Mukhtar MS, Zipfel C, Desveaux D, Guttman DS, Belkhadir Y. Nature. 2018 Jan 18;553(7688):342-346. doi: 10.1038/nature25184. Epub 2018 Jan 10. PubMed 29320478.
Backbone
  Vector backbone: pECIA2
  Backbone manufacturer: Chris Garcia (Addgene plasmid # 47032)
  Vector type: Insect Expression
Growth in bacteria
  Bacterial resistance: Ampicillin, 100 μg/mL
  Growth temperature: 37°C
  Growth strain: DH5alpha
  Copy number: High Copy
Gene/Insert
  Gene/Insert name: AT5G59670
  Species: A. thaliana (mustard weed)
  Entrez Gene: AT5G59670 (a.k.a. AT5G59670, MTH12.12, MTH12_12)
  Promoter: Metallothionein (Copper-Inducible)
  Tag / fusion protein: Fc, V5 and hexahistidine tags (C terminal on backbone)
  Cloning method: Ligation Independent Cloning
Terms and licenses: Academic/Nonprofit Terms; Industry Terms: Not Available to Industry
Depositor comments: Plasmid for secreted expression in Drosophila cell culture by induction via CuSO4. Insert is an extracellular domain of indicated LRR-RK, C-terminally tagged with Fc, V5 and hexahistidine tags. Insert Protein Sequence: SLDCGLPANETSPYTETQTGLLFSSDATFIQSGKTGRVQANQESKFLKPYRTLRYFPEGVRNCYNLSVFKERKYLIAASFLYGNYDGHNIAPVFDLYLGPNLWAKIDLQDVNGTGEEILHIPTSNSLQICLVQTGETTPLISSLELRPMRTGSYTTVSGSLKTYRRLYFKKSGSRLRYSKDVYDRSWFPRFMDEWTQISTALGVINTNIYQPPEDALKNAATPTDASAPLTFKWNSEKLDVQYYFYAHYAEIQDLQANDTREFNILLNGQNLSVTGPEVPDKLSIKTFQSSSPISCNGWACNFQLIRTKRSTLPPLLNALEVYTVIQFPRSETDESDVVAMKNISASYGLSRINWQGDPCFPQQLRWDALDCTNRNISQPPRITSLNLSSSRLNGTIAAAIQSITQLETLDLSYNNLTGEVPEFLGKMKSLSVINLSGNNLNGSIPQALRKKRLKLYLEGNPRLIKPPKK
How to cite: AT5G59670 O6_pECIA2 was a gift from Youssef Belkhadir (Addgene plasmid # 114965 ; http://n2t.net/addgene:114965 ; RRID:Addgene_114965)
